Addgene plasmid #46834: pCRII-TOPO CMV-cGFP-mMALAT1_3' WT Sense
Purpose: Express cGFP transcript ending in the wildtype MALAT1 triple helix
Depositing lab: Phil Sharp. Depositing organization: Massachusetts Institute of Technology. Publication: A triple helix stabilizes the 3' ends of long noncoding RNAs that lack poly(A) tails. Wilusz JE, JnBaptiste CK, Lu LY, Kuhn CD, Joshua-Tor L, Sharp PA. Genes Dev. 2012 Nov 1;26(21):2392-407. doi: 10.1101/gad.204438.112. Epub 2012 Oct 16. PubMed 23073843.
Backbone
  Vector backbone: pCRII-TOPO
  Backbone manufacturer: Invitrogen
  Backbone size w/o insert (bp): 4000
  Total vector size (bp): 7006
  Vector type: Mammalian Expression
Growth in bacteria
  Bacterial resistance: Ampicillin, 100 μg/mL
  Growth temperature: 37°C
  Growth strain: Top10
  Copy number: High Copy
Gene/Insert
  Gene/Insert name: Coral Green Fluorescent Protein (cGFP)
  Insert size (bp): 720
  Promoter: CMV
  Cloning method: Restriction Enzyme; 5′ cloning site EcoRV (not destroyed); 3′ cloning site NotI (not destroyed)
  Sequencing primers: 5′ CGC AAA TGG GCG GTA GGC GTG
Terms and licenses: Academic/Nonprofit Terms; Industry Terms: Not Available to Industry
How to cite: pCRII-TOPO CMV-cGFP-mMALAT1_3' WT Sense was a gift from Phil Sharp (Addgene plasmid # 46834 ; http://n2t.net/addgene:46834 ; RRID:Addgene_46834)
