[The description below was written by a language model from this plasmid's Addgene catalogue record and pLannotate feature annotations shown in this document.]
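Description:
pCRII-TOPO CMV-cGFP-mMALAT1_3' WT Sense is a roughly 7 kb mammalian expression plasmid built in the Invitrogen pCRII-TOPO cloning backbone. It replicates in E. coli at high copy from a ColE1/pUC-type origin and is selected with ampicillin through the β-lactamase gene. The backbone also carries a neo/kanamycin resistance gene, an f1 phage origin, and the usual lac promoter/operator and lacZα remnants. SP6 and T7 phage promoters flank the cloning region. The short lacI, Tn5 transposase and HIV-1 LTR matches in the feature table are fragments and probably have no functional role.

The payload is a CMV enhancer/immediate-early promoter driving a roughly 720 bp green fluorescent protein open reading frame. The catalogue record calls it coral GFP (cGFP), whereas the automated annotation labels it AcGFP1, so the two sources disagree on the reporter's name. Downstream of the reporter lies the 3' end region of mouse MALAT1 in the sense orientation, which the annotation detects through its tRNA-like mascRNA element. No polyadenylation signal is annotated after the reporter. In the native long noncoding RNA, cleavage upstream of mascRNA produces a mature 3' end without a poly(A) tail, and that end is protected by a triple-helical RNA structure. The construct therefore yields a GFP transcript ending in the wild-type MALAT1 triple helix.

Its stated purpose is to express this chimeric reporter mRNA. That fits studies of how the triple helix stabilises non-polyadenylated transcripts, with fluorescence and RNA levels as readouts. The "WT Sense" name suggests it is the reference for mutant or antisense variants, though the record does not list them.
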