Features (pLannotate 1.2.2; 18 found; start..end, strand, type, name):
      2..94      +  CDS            lacI (fragment): lac repressor; lacI; The lac repressor binds to the lac operator to inhibit transcription in E. coli. This inhibition can be relieved by adding lactose or isopropyl-β-D-thiogalactopyranoside (IPTG).
    107..128     +  protein_bind   CAP binding site: CAP binding activates transcription in the presence of cAMP. E. coli catabolite activator protein
    143..173     +  promoter       lac promoter: promoter for the E. coli lac operon
    181..197     +  protein_bind   lac operator: The lac repressor binds to the lac operator to inhibit transcription in E. coli. This inhibition can be relieved by adding lactose or isopropyl-β-D-thiogalactopyranoside (IPTG). lac repressor encoded by lacI
    239..257     +  promoter       SP6 promoter: promoter for bacteriophage SP6 RNA polymerase
   1075..1453    +  enhancer       CMV enhancer: human cytomegalovirus immediate early enhancer
   1454..1657    +  promoter       CMV promoter: human cytomegalovirus (CMV) immediate early promoter
   1653..1686    +  LTR            5' LTR (truncated) (fragment): truncated 5' long terminal repeat (LTR) from HIV-1
   1698..2414    +  CDS            AcGFP1: AcGFP1 is a basic (constitutively fluorescent) green fluorescent protein, derived from Aequorea coerulescens.
   2535..2591    +  ncRNA          mascRNA-menRNA: Accession: RF01684 - MALAT1-associated small cytoplasmic RNA/MEN beta RNA
   3440..3458    -  promoter       T7 promoter: promoter for bacteriophage T7 RNA polymerase
   3461..3618    +  CDS            lacZα (fragment): LacZα fragment of β-galactosidase; lacZ fragment
   3622..4050    +  rep_origin     f1 ori (sequence partly withheld): f1 bacteriophage origin of replication; arrow indicates direction of (+) strand synthesis
   4063..4362    +  CDS            tnpA (fragment): TN5P_ECOLX - Also known as tnp. Experimental evidence at protein level: Swiss-Prot protein existence level 1. Mediates transposition of transposon Tn5 by a 'cut and paste' mechanism. First, the monomeric transposase binds the 19 bp inverted DNA repeats flanking the transposon. Then, dimerization of the DNA- bound transposase creates a synaptic DNA complex. After nicking of the first DNA strand, excision of the transposon proceeds through a series of intermediates. The transposase then mediates the insertion of the transposon at a new site by strand transfer. The activity of the wild- type tran
   4394..5185    +  CDS            neo: KKA2_KLEPN - Also known as kan, nptII. Experimental evidence at protein level: Swiss-Prot protein existence level 1. Resistance to kanamycin, neomycin, paromomycin, ribostamycin, butirosin and gentamicin B. From Klebsiella pneumoniae.
   5189..5205    +  promoter       AmpR promoter (fragment): bla
   5206..6066    +  CDS            AmpR: β-lactamase; bla; confers resistance to ampicillin, carbenicillin, and related antibiotics
   6237..6825    +  rep_origin     ori: high-copy-number ColE1/pMB1/pBR322/pUC origin of replication
>Addgene plasmid #46834 | pCRII-TOPO CMV-cGFP-mMALAT1_3' WT Sense | depositor full sequence | sequence record 66679 | pCRII-TOPO CMV-cGFP-mMALAT1_3' WT Sense sequence 7006 bps
AGCGCCCAATACGCAAACCGCCTCTCCCCGCGCGTTGGCCGATTCATTAATGCAGCTGGCACGACAGGTT
TCCCGACTGGAAAGCGGGCAGTGAGCGCAACGCAATTAATGTGAGTTAGCTCACTCATTAGGCACCCCAG
GCTTTACACTTTATGCTTCCGGCTCGTATGTTGTGTGGAATTGTGAGCGGATAACAATTTCACACAGGAA
ACAGCTATGACCATGATTACGCCAAGCTATTTAGGTGACACTATAGAATACTCAAGCTATGCATCAAGCT
TCTTTAAAAGGCCACTTGAACTCGCTTTCCATGGCGATTTGCCTTGTGAGCACTTTCAGGAGAGCCTGGA
AGCTGAAAAACGGTAGAAAAATTTCCGTGCGGGCCGTGGGGGGCTGGCGGCAACTGGGGGGCCGCAGATC
AGAGTGGGCCACTGGCAGCCAACGGCCCCCGGGGCTCAGGCGGGGAGCAGCTCTGTGGTGTGGGATTGAG
GCGTTTTCCAAGAGTGGGTTTTCACGTTTCTAAGATTTCCCAAGCAGACAGCCCGTGCTGCTCCGATTTC
TCGAACAAAAAAGCAAAACGTGTGGCTGTCTTGGGAGCAAGTCGCAGGACTGCAAGCAGTTGGGGGAGAA
AGTCCGCCATTTTGCCACTTCTCAACCGTCCCTGCAAGGCTGGGGCTCAGTTGCGTAATGGAAAGTAAAG
CCCTGAACTATCACACTTTAATCTTCCTTCAAAAGGTGGTAAACTATACCTACTGTCCCTCAAGAGAACA
CAAGAAGTGCTTTAAGAGGTATTTTAAAAGTTCCGGGGGTTTTGTGAGGTGTTTGATGACCCGTTTAAAA
TATGATTTCCATGTTTCTTTTGTCTAAAGTTTGCAGCTCAAATCTTTCCACACGCTAGTAATTTAAGTAT
TTCTGCATGTGTAGTTTGCATTCAAGTTCCATAAGCTGTTAAGAAAAATCTAGAAAAGTAAAACTAGAAC
CTATTTTTAACCGAAGAACTACTTTTTGCCTCCCTCACAAAGGCGGCGGAAGGTGATCGAATTCCGGTGA
TGCGAGTTGTTCTCCGTCGGATCCACATTGATTATTGACTAGTTATTAATAGTAATCAATTACGGGGTCA
TTAGTTCATAGCCCATATATGGAGTTCCGCGTTACATAACTTACGGTAAATGGCCCGCCTGGCTGACCGC
CCAACGACCCCCGCCCATTGACGTCAATAATGACGTATGTTCCCATAGTAACGCCAATAGGGACTTTCCA
TTGACGTCAATGGGTGGACTATTTACGGTAAACTGCCCACTTGGCAGTACATCAAGTGTATCATATGCCA
AGTACGCCCCCTATTGACGTCAATGACGGTAAATGGCCCGCCTGGCATTATGCCCAGTACATGACCTTAT
GGGACTTTCCTACTTGGCAGTACATCTACGTATTAGTCATCGCTATTACCATGGTGATGCGGTTTTGGCA
GTACATCAATGGGCGTGGATAGCGGTTTGACTCACGGGGATTTCCAAGTCTCCACCCCATTGACGTCAAT
GGGAGTTTGTTTTGGCACCAAAATCAACGGGACTTTCCAAAATGTCGTAACAACTCCGCCCCATTGACGC
AAATGGGCGGTAGGCGTGTACGGTGGGAGGTCTATATAAGCAGAGCTCTCTGGCTAACTAGAGAACCCAC
TGCTTACTGGCGATATCATGGCCAGCAAGGGCGAGGAGCTGTTCACCGGCGTGGTGCCCATCCTGGTGGA
GCTGGACGGCGATGTGAATGGCCACAAGTTCAGCGTGAGCGGCGAGGGCGAGGGCGATGCCACCTACGGC
AAGCTGACCCTGAAGTTCATCTGCACCACCGGCAAGCTGCCTGTGCCCTGGCCCACCCTGGTGACCACCC
TGAGCTACGGCGTGCAGTGCTTCTCACGCTACCCCGATCACATGAAGCAGCACGACTTCTTCAAGAGCGC
CATGCCTGAGGGCTACATCCAGGAGCGCACCATCTTCTTCGAGGATGACGGCAACTACAAGTCGCGCGCC
GAGGTGAAGTTCGAGGGCGATACCCTGGTGAATCGCATCGAGCTGACCGGCACCGATTTCAAGGAGGATG
GCAACATCCTGGGCAATAAGATGGAGTACAACTACAACGCCCACAATGTGTACATCATGACCGACAAGGC
CAAGAATGGCATCAAGGTGAACTTCAAGATCCGCCACAACATCGAGGATGGCAGCGTGCAGCTGGCCGAC
CACTACCAGCAGAATACCCCCATCGGCGATGGCCCTGTGCTGCTGCCCGATAACCACTACCTGTCCACCC
AGAGCGCCCTGTCCAAGGACCCCAACGAGAAGCGCGATCACATGATCTACTTCGGCTTCGTGACCGCCGC
CGGCATCACCCACGGCATGGACGAGCTGTACAAGTGAGCGGCCGCGATTCGTCAGTAGGGTTGTAAAGGT
TTTTCTTTTCCTGAGAAAACAACCTTTTGTTTTCTCAGGTTTTGCTTTTTGGCCTTTCCCTAGCTTTAAA
AAAAAAAAAGCAAAAGACGCTGGTGGCTGGCACTCCTGGTTTCCAGGACGGGGTTCAAGTCCCTGCGGTG
TCTTTGCTTGCGGCCGCGCTGTGCGGTAGGCATTGAGGCAGCCAGCGCAGGGGCTTCTGCTGAGGGGGCA
GGCGGAGCTTGAGGAAACCGCAGATAAGTTTTTTTCTCTTTGAAAGATAGAGATTAATACAACTACTTAA
AAAATATAGTCAATAGGTTACTAAGATATTGCTTAGCGTTAAGTTTTTAACGTAATTTTAATAGCTTAAG
ATTTTAAGAGAAAATATGAAGACTTAGAAGAGTAGCATGAGGAAGGAAAAGATAAAAGGTTTCTAAAACA
TGACGGAGGTTGAGATGAAGCTTCTTCATGGAGTAAAAAATGTATTTAAAAGAAAATTGAGAGAAAGGAC
TACAGAGCCCCGAATTAATACCAATAGAAGGGCAATGCTTTTAGATTAAAATGAAGGTGACTTAAACAGC
TTAAAGTTTAGTTTAAAAGTTGTAGGTGATTAAAATAATTTGAAGGCGATCTTTTAAAAAGAGATTAAAC
CGAAGGTGATTAAAAGACCTTGAAATCCATGACGCAGGGAGAATTGCGTCATTTAAAGCCTAGTTAACGC
ATTTACTAAACGCAGACGAAAATGGAAAGATTAATTGGGAGTGGTAGGATGAAACAATTTGGAGAAGATA
GAAGTTTGAAGTGGAAAACTGGAAGACAGAAGTACGGGAAGGCGAAGAAAAGAATAGAGAAGATAGGGAA
ATTAGAAGATAAAAACATACTTTTAGAAGAAAAAAGATAAATTTAAACCTGAAAAGTAGGAAGCAGAAGA
AAAAAGACAAGCTAGGAAACAAAAAGCTAAGGGCAAAATGTACAAACTCTCGAGCATGCATCTAGAGGGC
CCAATTCGCCCTATAGTGAGTCGTATTACAATTCACTGGCCGTCGTTTTACAACGTCGTGACTGGGAAAA
CCCTGGCGTTACCCAACTTAATCGCCTTGCAGCACATCCCCCTTTCGCCAGCTGGCGTAATAGCGAAGAG
GCCCGCACCGATCGCCCTTCCCAACAGTTGCGCAGCCTGAATGGCGAATGG
[124 nt withheld, positions 3622-3745]
C
[91 nt withheld, positions 3747-3837]
A
[49 nt withheld, positions 3839-3887]
CCTTTGACGTTGGAGTCCACGTTCTTT
[37 nt withheld, positions 3915-3951]
ACCCTATCTCGGTCTATTCTTTTGATTTATAAGGGATTTTGCCGATTTCGGCCTATTGGTTAAAAAATGA
GCTGATTTAACAAAAATTTAACGCGAATTTTAACAAAATTCAGGGCGCAAGGGCTGCTAAAGGAAGCGGA
ACACGTAGAAAGCCAGTCCGCAGAAACGGTGCTGACCCCGGATGAATGTCAGCTACTGGGCTATCTGGAC
AAGGGAAAACGCAAGCGCAAAGAGAAAGCAGGTAGCTTGCAGTGGGCTTACATGGCGATAGCTAGACTGG
GCGGTTTTATGGACAGCAAGCGAACCGGAATTGCCAGCTGGGGCGCCCTCTGGTAAGGTTGGGAAGCCCT
GCAAAGTAAACTGGATGGCTTTCTTGCCGCCAAGGATCTGATGGCGCAGGGGATCAAGATCTGATCAAGA
GACAGGATGAGGATCGTTTCGCATGATTGAACAAGATGGATTGCACGCAGGTTCTCCGGCCGCTTGGGTG
GAGAGGCTATTCGGCTATGACTGGGCACAACAGACAATCGGCTGCTCTGATGCCGCCGTGTTCCGGCTGT
CAGCGCAGGGGCGCCCGGTTCTTTTTGTCAAGACCGACCTGTCCGGTGCCCTGAATGAACTGCAGGACGA
GGCAGCGCGGCTATCGTGGCTGGCCACGACGGGCGTTCCTTGCGCAGCTGTGCTCGACGTTGTCACTGAA
GCGGGAAGGGACTGGCTGCTATTGGGCGAAGTGCCGGGGCAGGATCTCCTGTCATCCCACCTTGCTCCTG
CCGAGAAAGTATCCATCATGGCTGATGCAATGCGGCGGCTGCATACGCTTGATCCGGCTACCTGCCCATT
CGACCACCAAGCGAAACATCGCATCGAGCGAGCACGTACTCGGATGGAAGCCGGTCTTGTCGATCAGGAT
GATCTGGACGAAGAGCATCAGGGGCTCGCGCCAGCCGAACTGTTCGCCAGGCTCAAGGCGCGCATGCCCG
ACGGCGAGGATCTCGTCGTGACCCATGGCGATGCCTGCTTGCCGAATATCATGGTGGAAAATGGCCGCTT
TTCTGGATTCATCGACTGTGGCCGGCTGGGTGTGGCGGACCGCTATCAGGACATAGCGTTGGCTACCCGT
GATATTGCTGAAGAGCTTGGCGGCGAATGGGCTGACCGCTTCCTCGTGCTTTACGGTATCGCCGCTCCCG
ATTCGCAGCGCATCGCCTTCTATCGCCTTCTTGACGAGTTCTTCTGAATTGAAAAAGGAAGAGTATGAGT
ATTCAACATTTCCGTGTCGCCCTTATTCCCTTTTTTGCGGCATTTTGCCTTCCTGTTTTTGCTCACCCAG
AAACGCTGGTGAAAGTAAAAGATGCTGAAGATCAGTTGGGTGCACGAGTGGGTTACATCGAACTGGATCT
CAACAGCGGTAAGATCCTTGAGAGTTTTCGCCCCGAAGAACGTTTTCCAATGATGAGCACTTTTAAAGTT
CTGCTATGTGGCGCGGTATTATCCCGTATTGACGCCGGGCAAGAGCAACTCGGTCGCCGCATACACTATT
CTCAGAATGACTTGGTTGAGTACTCACCAGTCACAGAAAAGCATCTTACGGATGGCATGACAGTAAGAGA
ATTATGCAGTGCTGCCATAACCATGAGTGATAACACTGCGGCCAACTTACTTCTGACAACGATCGGAGGA
CCGAAGGAGCTAACCGCTTTTTTGCACAACATGGGGGATCATGTAACTCGCCTTGATCGTTGGGAACCGG
AGCTGAATGAAGCCATACCAAACGACGAGCGTGACACCACGATGCCTGTAGCAATGGCAACAACGTTGCG
CAAACTATTAACTGGCGAACTACTTACTCTAGCTTCCCGGCAACAATTAATAGACTGGATGGAGGCGGAT
AAAGTTGCAGGACCACTTCTGCGCTCGGCCCTTCCGGCTGGCTGGTTTATTGCTGATAAATCTGGAGCCG
GTGAGCGTGGGTCTCGCGGTATCATTGCAGCACTGGGGCCAGATGGTAAGCCCTCCCGTATCGTAGTTAT
CTACACGACGGGGAGTCAGGCAACTATGGATGAACGAAATAGACAGATCGCTGAGATAGGTGCCTCACTG
ATTAAGCATTGGTAACTGTCAGACCAAGTTTACTCATATATACTTTAGATTGATTTAAAACTTCATTTTT
AATTTAAAAGGATCTAGGTGAAGATCCTTTTTGATAATCTCATGACCAAAATCCCTTAACGTGAGTTTTC
GTTCCACTGAGCGTCAGACCCCGTAGAAAAGATCAAAGGATCTTCTTGAGATCCTTTTTTTCTGCGCGTA
ATCTGCTGCTTGCAAACAAAAAAACCACCGCTACCAGCGGTGGTTTGTTTGCCGGATCAAGAGCTACCAA
CTCTTTTTCCGAAGGTAACTGGCTTCAGCAGAGCGCAGATACCAAATACTGTTCTTCTAGTGTAGCCGTA
GTTAGGCCACCACTTCAAGAACTCTGTAGCACCGCCTACATACCTCGCTCTGCTAATCCTGTTACCAGTG
GCTGCTGCCAGTGGCGATAAGTCGTGTCTTACCGGGTTGGACTCAAGACGATAGTTACCGGATAAGGCGC
AGCGGTCGGGCTGAACGGGGGGTTCGTGCACACAGCCCAGCTTGGAGCGAACGACCTACACCGAACTGAG
ATACCTACAGCGTGAGCTATGAGAAAGCGCCACGCTTCCCGAAGGGAGAAAGGCGGACAGGTATCCGGTA
AGCGGCAGGGTCGGAACAGGAGAGCGCACGAGGGAGCTTCCAGGGGGAAACGCCTGGTATCTTTATAGTC
CTGTCGGGTTTCGCCACCTCTGACTTGAGCGTCGATTTTTGTGATGCTCGTCAGGGGGGCGGAGCCTATG
GAAAAACGCCAGCAACGCGGCCTTTTTACGGTTCCTGGCCTTTTGCTGGCCTTTTGCTCACATGTTCTTT
CCTGCGTTATCCCCTGATTCTGTGGATAACCGTATTACCGCCTTTGAGTGAGCTGATACCGCTCGCCGCA
GCCGAACGACCGAGCGCAGCGAGTCAGTGAGCGAGGAAGCGGAAG
