>Addgene plasmid #46834 | pCRII-TOPO CMV-cGFP-mMALAT1_3' WT Sense | addgene partial sequence | sequence record 68705 | AcGFP1-F 5'-ctgagggctacatccaggag-3'
AGGCACTCAGTCGCGCGCCGAGGTGAAGTTCGAGGGCGATACCCTGGTGAATCGCATCGAGCTGACCGGC
ACCGATTTCAAGGAGGATGGCAACATCCTGGGCAATAAGATGGAGTACAACTACAACGCCCACAATGTGT
ACATCATGACCGACAAGGCCAAGAATGGCATCAAGGTGAACTTCAAGATCCGCCACAACATCGAGGATGG
CAGCGTGCAGCTGGCCGACCACTACCAGCAGAATACCCCCATCGGCGATGGCCCTGTGCTGCTGCCCGAT
AACCACTACCTGTCCACCCAGAGCGCCCTGTCCAAGGACCCCAACGAGAAGCGCGATCACATGATCTACT
TCGGCTTCGTGACCGCCGCCGCCATCACCCACGGCATGGATGAGCTGTACAAGTGAGCGGCCGCGATTCG
TCAGTAGGGTTGTAAAGGTTTTTCTTTTCCTGAGAAAACAACCTTTTGTTTTCTCAGGTTTTGCTTTTTG
GCCTTTCCCTAGCTTTAAAAAAAAAAAAGCAAAAGACGCTGGTGGCTGGCACTCCTGGTTTCCAGGACGG
GGTTCAAGTCCCTGCGGTGTCTTTGCTTGCGGCCGCGCTGTGCGGTAGGCATTGAGGCAGCCAGCGCAGG
GGCTTCTGCTGAGGGGGCAGGCGGAGCTTGAGGAAACCGCAGATAAGTTTTTTTCTCTTTGAAAGATAGA
GATTAATACAACTACTTAAAAAATATAGTCAATAGGTTACTAAGATATTGCTTAGCGTTAAGTTTTTAAC
GTAATTTTAATAGCTTAAGATTTTAAGAGAAAATATGAAGACTTAGAAGAGTAGCATGAGGAAGGAAAAG
ATAAAAGGTTTCTAAAACATGACGGAGGTTGAGATGAAGCTTCTTCATGGAGTAAA
